Addgene plasmid #208021: pBAD-R-iLACCO1.2
Purpose: Biosensor for intracellular L-lactate
Depositing lab: Robert Campbell. Depositing organization: The University of Tokyo. Publication: Lactate biosensors for spectrally and spatially multiplexed fluorescence imaging. Nasu Y, Aggarwal A, Le GNT, Vo CT, Kambe Y, Wang X, Beinlich FRM, Lee AB, Ram TR, Wang F, Gorzo KA, Kamijo Y, Boisvert M, Nishinami S, Kawamura G, Ozawa T, Toda H, Gordon GR, Ge S, Hirase H, Nedergaard M, Paquet ME, Drobizhev M, Podgorski K, Campbell RE. Nat Commun. 2023 Oct 27;14(1):6598. doi: 10.1038/s41467-023-42230-5. PubMed 37891202.
Backbone
  Vector backbone: pBAD
  Vector type: Bacterial Expression
Growth in bacteria
  Bacterial resistance: Ampicillin, 100 μg/mL
  Growth temperature: 37°C
  Growth strain: DH5alpha
  Copy number: High Copy
Gene/Insert
  Gene/Insert name: R-iLACCO1.2
  Species: Synthetic
  Cloning method: Restriction Enzyme; 5′ cloning site XhoI (unknown if destroyed); 3′ cloning site HindIII (unknown if destroyed)
Terms and licenses: Academic/Nonprofit Terms; Industry Terms: Not Available to Industry
Depositor comments: Please visit https://doi.org/10.1101/2022.12.27.522013 for bioRxiv preprint.
How to cite: pBAD-R-iLACCO1.2 was a gift from Robert Campbell (Addgene plasmid # 208021 ; http://n2t.net/addgene:208021 ; RRID:Addgene_208021)
