[The description below was written by a language model from this plasmid's Addgene catalogue record and pLannotate feature annotations shown in this document.]
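Description:
pBAD-R-iLACCO1.2 is a bacterial expression plasmid built on the pBAD backbone that encodes R-iLACCO1.2, a synthetic, genetically encoded fluorescent biosensor for intracellular L-lactate. The plasmid is about 5.3 kb and is propagated in E. coli through a ColE1/pMB1-type origin, recorded as high copy. The adjacent pBR322-derived bom region is present, but only a fragment of rop remains. Selection is by ampicillin, with β-lactamase expressed from its own bla promoter.

The sensor coding sequence was cloned between XhoI and HindIII sites downstream of the araBAD promoter. The araC regulator gene sits on the opposite strand, so transcription is repressed in the absence of L-arabinose and induced when it is added. Upstream of the insert, the annotation detects the usual pBAD leader elements: a short match consistent with a polyhistidine segment (called as a capTEV fragment), the T7 gene 10 leader that promotes efficient translation, and the Xpress epitope with its enterokinase cleavage site. This suggests the biosensor is made as an N-terminally tagged fusion suitable for affinity purification.

Within the insert, the only automated hit is a fragment resembling HyPerRed. This most likely reflects a shared red fluorescent protein module rather than any peroxide-sensing function, and the lactate-binding portion of the sensor is not annotated in the feature table. Transcription ends at the rrnB T1 and T2 terminators, which follow a 5S rRNA segment.

The construct is suited to arabinose-inducible production of the red lactate indicator in E. coli, for example for protein purification and in vitro characterisation. The record itself states only the biosensor purpose.
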