Features (pLannotate 1.2.2; 14 found; start..end, strand, type, name):
      1..285     +  promoter       araBAD promoter: araBAD; promoter of the L-arabinose operon of E. coli; the araC regulatory gene is transcribed in the opposite direction (Guzman et al., 1995)
    331..351     +  CDS            capTEV™ (fragment): composite tag for in vivo biotinylation, TEV protease cleavage, and 6xHis tagging
    352..384     +  CDS            T7 tag (gene 10 leader): leader peptide from bacteriophage T7 gene 10 promotes efficient translation in E. coli
    388..411     +  CDS            Xpress™ tag: Xpress™ epitope tag, including an enterokinase recognition and cleavage site
    759..1484    +  CDS            HyPerRed (fragment): red fluorescent genetically encoded indicator for H2O2 ()
   1791..1906    +  ncRNA          5S rRNA: Accession: RF00001 - 5S ribosomal RNA
   1910..1996    +  terminator     rrnB T1 terminator: Escherichia coli rrnB; transcription terminator T1 from the E. coli rrnB gene
   2088..2115    +  terminator     rrnB T2 terminator: transcription terminator T2 from the E. coli rrnB gene
   2134..2225    +  promoter       AmpR promoter: bla
   2226..3086    +  CDS            AmpR: β-lactamase; bla; confers resistance to ampicillin, carbenicillin, and related antibiotics
   3257..3845    +  rep_origin     ori: high-copy-number ColE1/pMB1/pBR322/pUC origin of replication
   4031..4171    -  misc_feature   bom: basis of mobility region from pBR322
   4273..4313    -  CDS            rop (fragment): Rop protein, which maintains plasmids at low copy number; rop
   4435..5313    -  CDS            araC: L-arabinose regulatory protein; araC
>Addgene plasmid #208021 | pBAD-R-iLACCO1.2 | addgene full sequence | sequence record 409127 | Addgene NGS Result
AAGAAACCAATTGTCCATATTGCATCAGACATTGCCGTCACTGCGTCTTTTACTGGCTCTTCTCGCTAAC
CAAACCGGTAACCCCGCTTATTAAAAGCATTCTGTAACAAAGCGGGACCAAAGCCATGACAAAAACGCGT
AACAAAAGTGTCTATAATCACGGCAGAAAAGTCCACATTGATTATTTGCACGGCGTCACACTTTGCTATG
CCATAGCATTTTTATCCATAAGATTAGCGGATCCTACCTGACGCTTTTTATCGCAACTCTCTACTGTTTC
TCCATACCCGTTTTTTGGGCTAACAGGAGGAATTAACCATGGGGGGTTCTCATCATCATCATCATCATGG
TATGGCTAGCATGACTGGTGGACAGCAAATGGGTCGGGATCTGTACGACGATGACGATAAGGATCCGAGC
TCGAGAATGGAACAAAACATAGTCCAGCCGTTGAAGACCCTCATGGGAGACGACCCTGATTATTCATTTG
ATATTCTGGAGGCGCGGTACGCGATAGAAGCGTCAACTGCCTGGTACGCTGCACTGCGAGCTACACCCGG
GGACAAAGAGAAAATTCAACTGTGCTTCGAGGCTACACGGTCCGAAGATCCCGATATAGCTTCCCAAGCA
GACGTAAGGTTCCACCTGGCGATTGCTGAAGCAAGCCATAACATAGTTCTGCTTCAGACAATGCGAGGCT
TTTTTGATGTTTTGCAGTCTTCAGTCAAGCACAGTCGGCAGCGGATGTACTTGGATTGGGTTTCCGAGCG
GATGTTCCCCGAGGACGGCGCCCTGAAGAGCGAGATCAAGAAGGGGCTGAGGCTGAAGGACGGCGGCCAC
TACGCCGCCGAGGTCAAGACCACTTACAAGGCCAAGAAGCCCGTGCAGCTGCCCGGCGCCTACGTCGTCG
ACATCAAGTTGGACATCGTGTCCCACAACGAGGACTACACTATCGTGGAACAGTGCGAACGCGCCGAGGG
CCGCCACTCCACCGGCGGCGTGGACGAGCTGTACAAGGGAGGTACAGGCGGGAGTCTGGTGAGCAAGGGC
GAGGAGGATGACATGGCCATCGTCAAGGAGTTCATGCGCTTCAAGGTGCACATGGAGGGCTCCGTAAACG
GCCACGAGTTCGAGATCGAGGGCGAGGGCGAGGGCCGCCCCTACGAGGCCTTTCAGACCGCTAAGCTGAA
GGTGACCAAGGGTGGCCCCCTGCCCTTCGCCTGGGACATCCTATCCCCTCAGTTCATGTACGGCTCCAAG
GCCTACATTAAGCACCCAGCCGACATCCCCGACTACTTCAAGCTGTCCTTCCCCGAGGGCTTCAGGTGGG
AGCGCGTGATGTACTTCGAGGACGGCGGCATTATTCACGTTAACCAGGACTCCTCCCTGCAGGACGGCGT
ATTCATCTACAAGGTGAAGCTGCGCGGCACCAACTTCCCCCCCGACGGCCCCGTAATGCAGAAGAAGACC
ATGGGCTGGGAGGCGAGGCCGCCGGTCTACGGTCAACTCACAGAACAGCATCAGGCAGTTATAGACGCCA
TCTTTGCCGGCGATGCGGACGGTGCTAGAAAAGCTATGATGGCTCATCTGAGCTTCATCCATACGACTAT
GAAACGCTTCGATGGAGATCAGGCCCGACACGCACGCATTTCCAGACTGCCTGGAGAGCATAATGAGCAC
TCTCGGGAAAAGAAAGCATGAAAGCTTGGCTGTTTTGGCGGATGAGAGAAGATTTTCAGCCTGATACAGA
TTAAATCAGAACGCAGAAGCGGTCTGATAAAACAGAATTTGCCTGGCGGCAGTAGCGCGGTGGTCCCACC
TGACCCCATGCCGAACTCAGAAGTGAAACGCCGTAGCGCCGATGGTAGTGTGGGGTCTCCCCATGCGAGA
GTAGGGAACTGCCAGGCATCAAATAAAACGAAAGGCTCAGTCGAAAGACTGGGCCTTTCGTTTTATCTGT
TGTTTGTCGGTGAACGCTCTCCTGAGTAGGACAAATCCGCCGGGAGCGGATTTGAACGTTGCGAAGCAAC
GGCCCGGAGGGTGGCGGGCAGGACGCCCGCCATAAACTGCCAGGCATCAAATTAAGCAGAAGGCCATCCT
GACGGATGGCCTTTTTGCGTTTCTACAAACTCTTTTGTTTATTTTTCTAAATACATTCAAATATGTATCC
GCTCATGAGACAATAACCCTGATAAATGCTTCAATAATATTGAAAAAGGAAGAGTATGAGTATTCAACAT
TTCCGTGTCGCCCTTATTCCCTTTTTTGCGGCATTTTGCCTTCCTGTTTTTGCTCACCCAGAAACGCTGG
TGAAAGTAAAAGATGCTGAAGATCAGTTGGGTGCACGAGTGGGTTACATCGAACTGGATCTCAACAGCGG
TAAGATCCTTGAGAGTTTTCGCCCCGAAGAACGTTTTCCAATGATGAGCACTTTTAAAGTTCTGCTATGT
GGCGCGGTATTATCCCGTGTTGACGCCGGGCAAGAGCAACTCGGTCGCCGCATACACTATTCTCAGAATG
ACTTGGTTGAGTACTCACCAGTCACAGAAAAGCATCTTACGGATGGCATGACAGTAAGAGAATTATGCAG
TGCTGCCATAACCATGAGTGATAACACTGCGGCCAACTTACTTCTGACAACGATCGGAGGACCGAAGGAG
CTAACCGCTTTTTTGCACAACATGGGGGATCATGTAACTCGCCTTGATCGTTGGGAACCGGAGCTGAATG
AAGCCATACCAAACGACGAGCGTGACACCACGATGCCTGTAGCAATGGCAACAACGTTGCGCAAACTATT
AACTGGCGAACTACTTACTCTAGCTTCCCGGCAACAATTAATAGACTGGATGGAGGCGGATAAAGTTGCA
GGACCACTTCTGCGCTCGGCCCTTCCGGCTGGCTGGTTTATTGCTGATAAATCTGGAGCCGGTGAGCGTG
GGTCTCGCGGTATCATTGCAGCACTGGGGCCAGATGGTAAGCCCTCCCGTATCGTAGTTATCTACACGAC
GGGGAGTCAGGCAACTATGGATGAACGAAATAGACAGATCGCTGAGATAGGTGCCTCACTGATTAAGCAT
TGGTAACTGTCAGACCAAGTTTACTCATATATACTTTAGATTGATTTAAAACTTCATTTTTAATTTAAAA
GGATCTAGGTGAAGATCCTTTTTGATAATCTCATGACCAAAATCCCTTAACGTGAGTTTTCGTTCCACTG
AGCGTCAGACCCCGTAGAAAAGATCAAAGGATCTTCTTGAGATCCTTTTTTTCTGCGCGTAATCTGCTGC
TTGCAAACAAAACAACCACCGCTACCAGCGGTGGTTTGTTTGCCGGATCAAGAGCTACCAACTCTTTTTC
CGAAGGTAACTGGCTTCAGCAGAGCGCAGATACCAAATACTGTCCTTCTAGTGTAGCCGTAGTTAGGCCA
CCACTTCAAGAACTCTGTAGCACCGCCTACATACCTCGCTCTGCTAATCCTGTTACCAGTGGCTGCTGCC
AGTGGCGATAAGTCGTGTCTTACCGGGTTGGACTCAAGACGATAGTTACCGGATAAGGCGCAGCGGTCGG
GCTGAACGGGGGGTTCGTGCACACAGCCCAGCTTGGAGCGAACGACCTACACCGAACTGAGATACCTACA
GCGTGAGCTATGAGAAAGCGCCACGCTTCCCGAAGGGAGAAAGGCGGACAGGTATCCGGTAAGCGGCAGG
GTCGGAACAGGAGAGCGCACGAGGGAGCTTCCAGGGGGAAACGCCTGGTATCTTTATAGTCCTGTCGGGT
TTCGCCACCTCTGACTTGAGCGTCGATTTTTGTGATGCTCGTCAGGGGGGCGGAGCCTATGGAAAAACGC
CAGCAACGCGGCCTTTTTACGGTTCCTGGCCTTTTGCTGGCCTTTTGCTCACATGTTCTTTCCTGCGTTA
TCCCCTGATTCTGTGGATAACCGTATTACCGCCTTTGAGTGAGCTGATACCGCTCGCCGCAGCCGAACGA
CCGAGCGCAGCGAGTCAGTGAGCGAGGAAGCGGAAGAGCGCCTGATGCGGTATTTTCTCCTTACGCATCT
GTGCGGTATTTCACACCGCATATGGTGCACTCTCAGTACAATCTGCTCTGATGCCGCATAGTTAAGCCAG
TATACACTCCGCTATCGCTACGTGACTGGGTCATGGCTGCGCCCCGACACCCGCCAACACCCGCTGACGC
GCCCTGACGGGCTTGTCTGCTCCCGGCATCCGCTTACAGACAAGCTGTGACCGTCTCCGGGAGCTGCATG
TGTCAGAGGTTTTCACCGTCATCACCGAAACGCGCGAGGCAGCAGATCAATTCGCGCGCGAAGGCGAAGC
GGCATGCATAATGTGCCTGTCAAATGGACGAAGCAGGGATTCTGCAAACCCTATGCTACTCCGTCAAGCC
GTCAATTGTCTGATTCGTTACCAATTATGACAACTTGACGGCTACATCATTCACTTTTTCTTCACAACCG
GCACGGAACTCGCTCGGGCTGGCCCCGGTGCATTTTTTAAATACCCGCGAGAAATAGAGTTGATCGTCAA
AACCAACATTGCGACCGACGGTGGCGATAGGCATCCGGGTGGTGCTCAAAAGCAGCTTCGCCTGGCTGAT
ACGTTGGTCCTCGCGCCAGCTTAAGACGCTAATCCCTAACTGCTGGCGGAAAAGATGTGACAGACGCGAC
GGCGACAAGCAAACATGCTGTGCGACGCTGGCGATATCAAAATTGCTGTCTGCCAGGTGATCGCTGATGT
ACTGACAAGCCTCGCGTACCCGATTATCCATCGGTGGATGGAGCGACTCGTTAATCGCTTCCATGCGCCG
CAGTAACAATTGCTCAAGCAGATTTATCGCCAGCAGCTCCGAATAGCGCCCTTCCCCTTGCCCGGCGTTA
ATGATTTGCCCAAACAGGTCGCTGAAATGCGGCTGGTGCGCTTCATCCGGGCGAAAGAACCCCGTATTGG
CAAATATTGACGGCCAGTTAAGCCATTCATGCCAGTAGGCGCGCGGACGAAAGTAAACCCACTGGTGATA
CCATTCGCGAGCCTCCGGATGACGACCGTAGTGATGAATCTCTCCTGGCGGGAACAGCAAAATATCACCC
GGTCGGCAAACAAATTCTCGTCCCTGATTTTTCACCACCCCCTGACCGCGAATGGTGAGATTGAGAATAT
AACCTTTCATTCCCAGCGGTCGGTCGATAAAAAAATCGAGATAACCGTTGGCCTCAATCGGCGTTAAACC
CGCCACCAGATGGGCATTAAACGAGTATCCCGGCAGCAGGGGATCATTTTGCGCTTCAGCCATACTTTTC
ATACTCCCGCCATTCAGAG
